Addgene plasmid #83488: pEEK1
Purpose: (Empty Backbone) Expression plasmid for conjugational transfer into cyanobacteria
Depositing lab: Pia Lindberg. Depositing organization: Uppsala University. Publication: Expression of phenylalanine ammonia lyases in Synechocystis sp. PCC 6803 and subsequent improvements of sustainable production of phenylpropanoids. Kukil K, Lindberg P. Microb Cell Fact. 2022 Jan 10;21(1):8. doi: 10.1186/s12934-021-01735-8. PubMed 35012528.
Backbone
  Vector backbone: pPMQAK1
  Vector type: Bacterial Expression, Synthetic Biology
  Promoter: Ptrc2O
  Tag / fusion protein: Strep-tag (C terminal on backbone)
Growth in bacteria
  Bacterial resistance: Kanamycin, 50 μg/mL
  Growth temperature: 37°C
  Growth strain: ccdB Survival
  Copy number: Low Copy
Gene/Insert
  Cloning method: Restriction Enzyme
  Sequencing primers: 5′ VF2; 3′ VR
Terms and licenses: Academic/Nonprofit Terms; Industry Terms: Not Available to Industry
Depositor comments: Expression plasmid to overexpress genes in cyanobacteria. Insertion of gene into empty plasmid backbone is based on BglBrick cloning., BglII and BamHI forms a scar inside the ORF that encodes for a serine-glycine linker. Plasmid is inserted into a cyanobacteria by conjugation using the helper cells pRL443. pEEK has a broad host replication origin that has been tested to work in E.coli, Synechocystis 6803, Nostoc 7120 and Nostoc punctiforme.
How to cite: pEEK1 was a gift from Pia Lindberg (Addgene plasmid # 83488 ; http://n2t.net/addgene:83488 ; RRID:Addgene_83488)
