[The description below was written by a language model from this plasmid's Addgene catalogue record and pLannotate feature annotations shown in this document.]
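Description:
pEEK1 is an empty, low-copy bacterial expression backbone derived from pPMQAK1, designed for overexpressing genes in cyanobacteria after conjugational transfer. It replicates through the broad-host-range RSF1010 replicon: the feature table shows RSF1010 oriV together with the RepA, RepB and RepC replication proteins (RepC annotated as a fragment) and an R1162-like antisense RNA. According to the depositor, this origin has been tested in E. coli, Synechocystis 6803, Nostoc 7120 and Nostoc punctiforme. The RSF1010 oriT and the mobB and mobC mobilisation genes make the plasmid transferable but not self-transmissible, so conjugation relies on helper cells carrying pRL443. Kanamycin is the listed selection, conferred by an aph(3')-Ia cassette. The annotation also detects an AmpR gene with its bla promoter, although ampicillin is not given as a selection in the catalogue entry.

The expression cassette is driven by Ptrc2O, annotated as a trc promoter flanked by two lac operators, a symmetric one upstream and a standard one downstream, which allows repression by LacI. In the empty vector, the cloning position holds a reverse-oriented ccdB toxin gene with a ccdA fragment. This explains the need to propagate the plasmid in a ccdB-tolerant strain, and it presumably acts as a counter-selectable placeholder that is lost when a gene is inserted. Downstream lie the rrnB T1, T7Te and his operon terminators. Genes are inserted by BglBrick restriction cloning, in which the BglII/BamHI scar falls within the reading frame and encodes a serine-glycine linker. The backbone supplies a C-terminal Strep-tag, although this tag is not picked up in the feature table. A short hit to a plant PDK intron fragment is probably an annotation artefact. The associated publication used this system to express phenylalanine ammonia lyases for phenylpropanoid production in Synechocystis.
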