Features (pLannotate 1.2.2; 21 found; start..end, strand, type, name):
      9..28      +  protein_bind   lac operator (symmetric): The lac repressor binds to the lac operator to inhibit transcription in E. coli. This inhibition can be relieved by adding lactose or isopropyl-β-D-thiogalactopyranoside (IPTG). The symmetric lac operator was optimized for tight binding of lac repressor. lac repressor encoded by lacI
     63..92      +  promoter       trc promoter: strong E. coli promoter; hybrid between the trp and lac UV5 promoters
    100..116     +  protein_bind   lac operator: The lac repressor binds to the lac operator to inhibit transcription in E. coli. This inhibition can be relieved by adding lactose or isopropyl-β-D-thiogalactopyranoside (IPTG). lac repressor encoded by lacI
    182..484     -  CDS            ccdB: CCDB_ECOLI - Also known as G, letB, letD. Experimental evidence at protein level: Swiss-Prot protein existence level 1. Toxic component of a type II toxin-antitoxin (TA) system, functioning in plasmid maintainence. Responsible for the post- segregational killing (PSK) of plasmid-free cells, also referred to as a plasmid addiction system. Half-life of over 2 hours. Cell killing by CcdB is accompanied by filamentation, defects in chromosome and plasmid segregation, defects in cell division, formation of anucleate cells, decreased DNA synthesis and plasmid loss. Interferes with the activity of DN
    489..647     -  CDS            ccdA (fragment): CCDA_ECO57 - Also known as H, letA. Experimental evidence at protein level: Swiss-Prot protein existence level 1. Antitoxin component of a type II toxin-antitoxin (TA) system which inhibits the post-segregational killing (PSK) of plasmid-free cells, also referred to as a plasmid addiction system. Binds to and blocks the activity of CcdB; will also remove bound CcdB protein from the CcdB-GyrA complex by forming a CcdA-CcdB complex, a process termed rejuvenation. Functions as a transcriptional corepressor for the ccdAB operon, repression also requires CcdB (By similarity). From Escherichia coli
    738..818     -  intron         PDK intron (fragment): pdk; modified pyruvate orthophosphate dikinase intron from Flaveria trinervia 3.0
    881..952     +  terminator     rrnB T1 terminator: transcription terminator T1 from the E. coli rrnB gene
    968..995     +  terminator     T7Te terminator: phage T7 early transcription terminator
   1008..1065    +  terminator     his operon terminator: This putative transcriptin terminator from the E. coli his operon has a 2-bp deletion introduced during synthesis. Its efficiency has not been determined.
   1247..1641    -  rep_origin     RSF1010 oriV: replication origin of the broad-host-range plasmid RSF1010; requires the RSF1010 RepA/B/C proteins for replication (Scholz et al., 1989)
   1671..1952    -  CDS            mobC: MOBC_ECOLX - Protein predicted: Swiss-Prot protein existence level 4. This protein is essential to promote the specific transfer of the plasmid in the presence of conjugative plasmids. From Escherichia coli.
   1983..2070    +  oriT           RSF1010 oriT: origin of transfer of the broad-host-range plasmid RSF1010 (Scholz et al., 1989)
   2899..3309    +  CDS            mobB: MOBB2_ECOLX - Protein predicted: Swiss-Prot protein existence level 4. This protein is essential to promote the specific transfer of the plasmid in the presence of conjugative plasmids. From Escherichia coli.
   3309..4280    +  CDS            RSF1010 RepB: replication protein B of the broad-host-range plasmid RSF1010 (Scholz et al., 1989); repB
   4723..4797    +  ncRNA          Plasmid R1162: Accession: RF00043 - R1162-like plasmid antisense RNA
   4791..5630    +  CDS            RSF1010 RepA: replication protein A of the broad-host-range plasmid RSF1010 (Scholz et al., 1989); repA
   5617..6468    +  CDS            RSF1010 RepC (fragment): replication protein C of the broad-host-range plasmid RSF1010 (Scholz et al., 1989); repC
   6591..7406    -  CDS            KanR: aminoglycoside phosphotransferase; aph(3')-Ia; confers resistance to kanamycin in bacteria or G418 (Geneticin®) in eukaryotes
   7561..8421    -  CDS            AmpR: β-lactamase; bla; confers resistance to ampicillin, carbenicillin, and related antibiotics
   8422..8526    -  promoter       AmpR promoter: bla
   8616..8659    -  terminator     bacterial terminator: putative bacterial transcription terminator
>Addgene plasmid #83488 | pEEK1 | depositor full sequence | sequence record 159324 | Full plasmid
GAATTCCGAATTGTGAGCGCTCACAATTCGAACGGTTCTGGCAAATATTCTGAAATGAGCTGTTGACAAT
TAATCATCCGGCTCGTATAATGTGTGGAATTGTGAGCGGATAACAATTTCACACATACTCGAGTAGTGGA
GGTTCTAGAGACTGGCTGTGTATAAGGGAGCCTGACATTTATATTCCCCAGAACATCAGGTTAATGGCGT
TTTTGATGTCATTTTCGCGGTGGCTGAGATCAGCCACTTCTTCCCCGATAACGGAGACCGGCACACTGGC
CATATCGGTGGTCATCATGCGCCAGCTTTCATCCCCGATATGCACCACCGGGTAAAGTTCACGGGAGACT
TTATCTGACAGCAGACGTGCACTGGCCAGGGGGATCACCATCCGTCGCCCGGGCGTGTCAATAATATCAC
TCTGTACATCCACAAACAGACGATAACGGCTCTCTCTTTTATAGGTGTAAACCTTAAACTGCATTTCACC
AGCCCCTGTTCTCGTCAGCAAAAGAGCCGTTCATTTCAATAAACCGGGCGACCTCAGCCATCCCTTCCTG
ATTTTCCGCTTTCCAGCGTTCGGCACGCAGACGACGGGCTTCATTCTGCATGGTTGCGCTTACCAGACCG
GAGATATTGACATCATATATGCCTTGAGCAACTGATAGCTGTCGCTGTCAACTGTCACTGTAATACGCTG
CTTCATAGCATACCTCTTTTTGACATACTTCGGGTATACATATCAGTATATATTCTTATACCGCAAAAAT
CAGCGCGCAAATACGCATACTGTTATCTGGCTTTTAGTAAGCCAGATCTGGTAGCGGAAGTTGGAGTCAT
CCTCAGTTCGAGAAGTAAACTAGTTACCGCGGCCAGGCATCAAATAAAACGAAAGGCTCAGTCGAAAGAC
TGGGCCTTTCGTTTTATCTGTTGTTTGTCGGTGAACGCTCTCTACTAGAGTCACACTGGCTCACCTTCGG
GTGGGCCTTTCTGCGTTTATACTGCAGTCCGGCAAAAAAGGGCAAGGTGTCACCACCCTGCCCTTTTTCT
TTAAAACCGAAAAGATTACTTCGCGTTATGCAGGCTTCCTCGCTCACTGACTCGCTGCGCTCGGTCGTTC
GGCTGCGGCGAGCGGTATCAGCTCACTCAAAGGCGGTAATCAATTGAGTTCTTTTACCCTCAGCCGAAAT
GCCTGCCGTTGCTAGACATTGCCAGCCAGTGCCCGTCACTCCCGTACTAACTGTCACGAACCCCTGCAAT
AACTGTCACGCCCCCCTGCAATAACTGTCACGAACCCCTGCAATAACTGTCACGCCCCCAAACCTGCAAA
CCCAGCAGGGGCGGGGGCTGGCGGGGTGTTGGAAAAATCCATCCATGATTATCTAAGAATAATCCACTAG
GCGCGGTTATCAGCGCCCTTGTGGGGCGCTGCTGCCCTTGCCCAATATGCCCGGCCAGAGGCCGGATAGC
TGGTCTATTCGCTGCGCTAGGCTACACACCGCCCCACCGCTGCGCGGCAGGGGGAAAGGCGGGCAAAGCC
CGCTAAACCCCACACCAAACCCCGCAGAAATACGCTGGAGCGCTTTTAGCCGCTTTAGCGGCCTTTCCCC
CTACCCGAAGGGTGGGGGCGCGTGTGCAGCCCCGCAGGGCCTGTCTCGGTCGATCATTCAGCCCGGCTCA
TCCTTCTGGCGTGGCGGCAGACCGAACAAGGCGCGGTCGTGGTCGCGTTCAAGGTACGCATCCATTGCCG
CCATGAGCCGATCCTCCGGCCACTCGCTGCTGTTCACCTTGGCCAAAATCATGGCCCCCACCAGCACCTT
GCGCCTTGTTTCGTTCTTGCGCTCTTGCTGCTGTTCCCTTGCCCGCACCCGCTGAATTTCGGCATTGATT
CGCGCTCGTTGTTCTTCGAGCTTGGCCAGCCGATCCGCCGCCTTGTTGCTCCCCTTAACCATCTTGACAC
CCCATTGTTAATGTGCTGTCTCGTAGGCTATCATGGAGGCACAGCGGCGGCAATCCCGACCCTACTTTGT
AGGGGAGGGCGCACTTACCGGTTTCTCTTCGAGAAACTGGCCTAACGGCCACCCTTCGGGCGGTGCGCTC
TCCGAGGGCCATTGCATGGAGCCGAAAAGCAAAAGCAACAGCGAGGCAGCATGGCGATTTATCACCTTAC
GGCGAAAACCGGCAGCAGGTCGGGCGGCCAATCGGCCAGGGCCAAGGCCGACTACATCCAGCGCGAAGGC
AAGTATGCCCGCGACATGGATGAAGTCTTGCACGCCGAATCCGGGCACATGCCGGAGTTCGTCGAGCGGC
CCGCCGACTACTGGGATGCTGCCGACCTGTATGAACGCGCCAATGGGCGGCTGTTCAAGGAGGTCGAATT
TGCCCTGCCGGTCGAGCTGACCCTCGACCAGCAGAAGGCGCTGGCGTCCGAGTTCGCCCAGCACCTGACC
GGTGCCGAGCGCCTGCCGTATACGCTGGCCATCCATGCCGGTGGCGGCGAGAACCCGCACTGCCACCTGA
TGATCTCCGAGCGGATCAATGACGGCATCGAGCGGCCCGCCGCTCAGTGGTTCAAGCGGTACAACGGCAA
GACCCCGGAGAAGGGCGGGGCACAGAAGACCGAAGCGCTCAAGCCCAAGGCATGGCTTGAGCAGACCCGC
GAGGCATGGGCCGACCATGCCAACCGGGCATTAGAGCGGGCTGGCCACGACGCCCGCATTGACCACAGAA
CACTTGAGGCGCAGGGCATCGAGCGCCTGCCCGGTGTTCACCTGGGGCCGAACGTGGTGGAGATGGAAGG
CCGGGGCATCCGCACCGACCGGGCAGACGTGGCCCTGAACATCGACACCGCCAACGCCCAGATCATCGAC
TTACAGGAATACCGGGAGGCAATAGACCATGAACGCAATCGACAGAGTGAAGAAATCCAGAGGCATCAAC
GAGTTAGCGGAGCAGATCGAACCGCTGGCCCAGAGCATGGCGACACTGGCCGACGAAGCCCGGCAGGTCA
TGAGCCAGACCCAGCAGGCCAGCGAGGCGCAGGCGGCGGAGTGGCTGAAAGCCCAGCGCCAGACAGGGGC
GGCATGGGTGGAGCTGGCCAAAGAGTTGCGGGAGGTAGCCGCCGAGGTGAGCAGCGCCGCGCAGAGCGCC
CGGAGCGCGTCGCGGGGGTGGCACTGGAAGCTATGGCTAACCGTGATGCTGGCTTCCATGATGCCTACGG
TGGTGCTGCTGATCGCATCGTTGCTCTTGCTCGACCTGACGCCACTGACAACCGAGGACGGCTCGATCTG
GCTGCGCTTGGTGGCCCGATGAAGAACGACAGGACTTTGCAGGCCATAGGCCGACAGCTCAAGGCCATGG
GCTGTGAGCGCTTCGATATCGGCGTCAGGGACGCCACCACCGGCCAGATGATGAACCGGGAATGGTCAGC
CGCCGAAGTGCTCCAGAACACGCCATGGCTCAAGCGGATGAATGCCCAGGGCAATGACGTGTATATCAGG
CCCGCCGAGCAGGAGCGGCATGGTCTGGTGCTGGTGGACGACCTCAGCGAGTTTGACCTGGATGACATGA
AAGCCGAGGGCCGGGAGCCTGCCCTGGTAGTGGAAACCAGCCCGAAGAACTATCAGGCATGGGTCAAGGT
GGCCGACGCCGCAGGCGGTGAACTTCGGGGGCAGATTGCCCGGACGCTGGCCAGCGAGTACGACGCCGAC
CCGGCCAGCGCCGACAGCCGCCACTATGGCCGCTTGGCGGGCTTCACCAACCGCAAGGACAAGCACACCA
CCCGCGCCGGTTATCAGCCGTGGGTGCTGCTGCGTGAATCCAAGGGCAAGACCGCCACCGCTGGCCCGGC
GCTGGTGCAGCAGGCTGGCCAGCAGATCGAGCAGGCCCAGCGGCAGCAGGAGAAGGCCCGCAGGCTGGCC
AGCCTCGAACTGCCCGAGCGGCAGCTTAGCCGCCACCGGCGCACGGCGCTGGACGAGTACCGCAGCGAGA
TGGCCGGGCTGGTCAAGCGCTTCGGTGATGACCTCAGCAAGTGCGACTTTATCGCCGCGCAGAAGCTGGC
CAGCCGGGGCCGCAGTGCCGAGGAAATCGGCAAGGCCATGGCCGAGGCCAGCCCAGCGCTGGCAGAGCGC
AAGCCCGGCCACGAAGCGGATTACATCGAGCGCACCGTCAGCAAGGTCATGGGTCTGCCCAGCGTCCAGC
TTGCGCGGGCCGAGCTGGCACGGGCACCGGCACCCCGCCAGCGAGGCATGGACAGGGGCGGGCCAGATTT
CAGCATGTAGTGCTTGCGTTGGTACTCACGCCTGTTATACTATGAGTACTCACGCACAGAAGGGGGTTTT
ATGGAATACGAAAAAAGCGCTTCAGGGTCGGTCTACCTGATCAAAAGTGACAAGGGCTATTGGTTGCCCG
GTGGCTTTGGTTATACGTCAAACAAGGCCGAGGCTGGCCGCTTTTCAGTCGCTGATATGGCCAGCCTTAA
CCTTGACGGCTGCACCTTGTCCTTGTTCCGCGAAGACAAGCCTTTCGGCCCCGGCAAGTTTCTCGGTGAC
TGATATGAAAGACCAAAAGGACAAGCAGACCGGCGACCTGCTGGCCAGCCCTGACGCTGTACGCCAAGCG
CGATATGCCGAGCGCATGAAGGCCAAAGGGATGCGTCAGCGCAAGTTCTGGCTGACCGACGACGAATACG
AGGCGCTGCGCGAGTGCCTGGAAGAACTCAGAGCGGCGCAGGGCGGGGGTAGTGACCCCGCCAGCGCCTA
ACCACCAACTGCCTGCAAAGGAGGCAATCAATGGCTACCCATAAGCCTATCAATATTCTGGAGGCGTTCG
CAGCAGCGCCGCCACCGCTGGACTACGTTTTGCCCAACATGGTGGCCGGTACGGTCGGGGCGCTGGTGTC
GCCCGGTGGTGCCGGTAAATCCATGCTGGCCCTGCAACTGGCCGCACAGATTGCAGGCGGGCCGGATCTG
CTGGAGGTGGGCGAACTGCCCACCGGCCCGGTGATCTACCTGCCCGCCGAAGACCCGCCCACCGCCATTC
ATCACCGCCTGCACGCCCTTGGGGCGCACCTCAGCGCCGAGGAACGGCAAGCCGTGGCTGACGGCCTGCT
GATCCAGCCGCTGATCGGCAGCCTGCCCAACATCATGGCCCCGGAGTGGTTCGACGGCCTCAAGCGCGCC
GCCGAGGGCCGCCGCCTGATGGTGCTGGACACGCTGCGCCGGTTCCACATCGAGGAAGAAAACGCCAGCG
GCCCCATGGCCCAGGTCATCGGTCGCATGGAGGCCATCGCCGCCGATACCGGGTGCTCTATCGTGTTCCT
GCACCATGCCAGCAAGGGCGCGGCCATGATGGGCGCAGGCGACCAGCAGCAGGCCAGCCGGGGCAGCTCG
GTACTGGTCGATAACATCCGCTGGCAGTCCTACCTGTCGAGCATGACCAGCGCCGAGGCCGAGGAATGGG
GTGTGGACGACGACCAGCGCCGGTTCTTCGTCCGCTTCGGTGTGAGCAAGGCCAACTATGGCGCACCGTT
CGCTGATCGGTGGTTCAGGCGGCATGACGGCGGGGTGCTCAAGCCCGCCGTGCTGGAGAGGCAGCGCAAG
AGCAAGGGGGTGCCCCGTGGTGAAGCCTAAGAACAAGCACAGCCTCAGCCACGTCCGGCACGACCCGGCG
CACTGTCTGGCCCCCGGCCTGTTCCGTGCCCTCAAGCGGGGCGAGCGCAAGCGCAGCAAGCTGGACGTGA
CGTATGACTACGGCGACGGCAAGCGGATCGAGTTCAGCGGCCCGGAGCCGCTGGGCGCTGATGATCTGCG
CATCCTGCAAGGGCTGGTGGCCATGGCTGGGCCTAATGGCCTAGTGCTTGGCCCGGAACCCAAGACCGAA
GGCGGACGGCAGCTCCGGCTGTTCCTGGAACCCAAGTGGGAGGCCGTCACCGCTGATGCCATGGTGGTCA
AAGGTAGCTATCGGGCGCTGGCAAAGGAAATCGGGGCAGAGGTCGATAGTGGTGGGGCGCTCAAGCACAT
ACAGGACTGCATCGAGCGCCTTTGGAAGGTATCCATCATCGCCCAGAATGGCCGCAAGCGGCAGGGGTTT
CGGCTGCTGTCGGAGTACGCCAGCGACGAGGCGGACGGGCGCCTGTACGTGGCCCTGAACCCCTTGATCG
CGCAGGCCGTCATGGGTGGCGGCCAGCATGTGCGCATCAGCATGGACGAGGTGCGGGCGCTGGACAGCGA
AACCGCCCGCCTGCTGCACCAGCGGCTGTGTGGCTGGATCGACCCCGGCAAAACCGGCAAGGCTTCCATA
GATACCTTGTGCGGCTATGTCTGGCCGTCAGAGGCCAGTGGTTCGACCATGCGCAAGCGCCGCCAGCGGG
TGCGCGAGGCGTTGCCGGAGCTGGTCGCGCTGGGCTGGACGGTAACCGAGTTCGCGGCGGGCAAGTACGA
CATCACCCGGCCCAAGGCGGCAGGCTGACCCCCCCCACTCTATTGTAAACAAGACATTTTTATCTTTTAT
ATTCAATGGCTTATTTTCCTGCTAATTGGTAATACCATGGTACCGCTCTGCCAGTGTTACAACCAATTAA
CCAATTCTGATTAGAAAAACTCATCGAGCATCAAATGAAACTGCAATTTATTCATATCAGGATTATCAAT
ACCATATTTTTGAAAAAGCCGTTTCTGTAATGAAGGAGAAAACTCACCGAGGCAGTTCCATAGGATGGCA
AGATCCTGGTATCGGTCTGCGATTCCGACTCGTCCAACATCAATACAACCTATTAATTTCCCCTCGTCAA
AAATAAGGTTATCAAGTGAGAAATCACCATGAGTGACGACTGAATCCGGTGAGAATGGCAAAAGCTTATG
CATTTCTTTCCAGACTTGTTCAACAGGCCAGCCATTACGCTCGTCATCAAAATCACTCGCATCAACCAAA
CCGTTATTCATTCGTGATTGCGCCTGAGCGAGACGAAATACGCGATCGCTGTTAAAAGGACAATTACAAA
CAGGAATCGAATGCAACCGGCGCAGGAACACTGCCAGCGCATCAACAATATTTTCACCTGAATCAGGATA
TTCTTCTAATACCTGGAATGCTGTTTTCCCGGGGATCGCAGTGGTGAGTAACCATGCATCATCAGGAGTA
CGGATAAAATGCTTGATGGTCGGAAGAGGCATAAATTCCGTCAGCCAGTTTAGTCTGACCATCTCATCTG
TAACATCATTGGCAACGCTACCTTTGCCATGTTTCAGAAACAACTCTGGCGCATCGGGCTTCCCATACAA
TCGATAGATTGTCGCACCTGATTGCCCGACATTATCGCGAGCCCATTTATACCCATATAAATCAGCATCC
ATGTTGGAATTTAATCGCGGCCTGGAGCAAGACGTTTCCCGTTGAATATGGCTCATAACACCCCTTGTAT
TACTGTTTATGTAAGCAGACAGTTTTATTGTTCATGATGATATATTTTTATCTTGTGCAATGTAACATCA
GAGATTTTGAGACACAACGTGGCTTTGTTGAATAAATCGAACTTTTGCTGAGTTGAAGGATCAGCTCGAG
TTACCAATGCTTAATCAGTGAGGCACCTATCTCAGCGATCTGTCTATTTCGTTCATCCATAGTTGCCTGA
CTCCCCGTCGTGTAGATAACTACGATACGGGAGGGCTTACCATCTGGCCCCAGTGCTGCAATGATACCGC
GAGACCCACGCTCACCGGCTCCAGATTTATCAGCAATAAACCAGCCAGCCGGAAGGGCCGAGCGCAGAAG
TGGTCCTGCAACTTTATCCGCCTCCATCCAGTCTATTAATTGTTGCCGGGAAGCTAGAGTAAGTAGTTCG
CCAGTTAATAGTTTGCGCAACGTTGTTGCCATTGCTACAGGCATCGTGGTGTCACGCTCGTCGTTTGGTA
TGGCTTCATTCAGCTCCGGTTCCCAACGATCAAGGCGAGTTACATGATCCCCCATGTTGTGCAAAAAAGC
GGTTAGCTCCTTCGGTCCTCCGATCGTTGTCAGAAGTAAGTTGGCCGCAGTGTTATCACTCATGGTTATG
GCAGCACTGCATAATTCTCTTACTGTCATGCCATCCGTAAGATGCTTTTCTGTGACTGGTGAGTACTCAA
CCAAGTCATTCTGAGAATAGTGTATGCGGCGACCGAGTTGCTCTTGCCCGGCGTCAATACGGGATAATAC
CGCGCCACATAGCAGAACTTTAAAAGTGCTCATCATTGGAAAACGTTCTTCGGGGCGAAAACTCTCAAGG
ATCTTACCGCTGTTGAGATCCAGTTCGATGTAACCCACTCGTGCACCCAACTGATCTTCAGCATCTTTTA
CTTTCACCAGCGTTTCTGGGTGAGCAAAAACAGGAAGGCAAAATGCCGCAAAAAAGGGAATAAGGGCGAC
ACGGAAATGTTGAATACTCATACTCTTCCTTTTTCAATATTATTGAAGCATTTATCAGGGTTATTGTCTC
ATGAGCGGATACATATTTGAATGTATTTAGAAAAATAAACAAATAGGGGTTCCGCGCACATTTCCCCGAA
AAGTGCCACCTGACGTCTAAGAAACCATTATTATCATGACATTAACCTATAAAAATAGGCGTATCACGAG
GCAGAATTTCAGATAAAAAAAATCCTTAGCTTTCGCTAAGGATGATTTCTG
