>Addgene plasmid #83488 | pEEK1 | addgene partial sequence | sequence record 161444 | ccdB-Fwd 5'-GCATGATGACCACCGATATG-3'
GGCTGATCTCAGCCACCGCGAAAATGACATCAAAAACGCCATTAACCTGATGTTCTGGGGAATATAAATG
TCAGGCTCCCTTATACACAGCCAGTCTCTAGAACCTCCACTACTCGAGTATGTGTGAAATTGTTATCCGC
TCACAATTCCACACATTATACGAGCCGGATGATTAATTGTCAACAGCTCATTTCAGAATATTTGCCAGAA
CCGTTCGAATTGTGAGCGCTCACAATTCGGAATTCCAGAAATCATCCTTAGCGAAAGCTAAGGATTTTTT
TTATCTGAAATTCTGCCTCGTGATACGCCTATTTTTATAGGTTAATGTCATGATAATAATGGTTTCTTAG
ACGTCAGGTGGCACTTTTCGGGGAAATGTGCGCGGAACCCCTATTTGTTTATTTTTCTAAATACATTCAA
ATATGTATCCGCTCATGAGACAATAACCCTGATAAATGCTTCAATAATATTGAAAAAGGAAGAGTATGAG
TATTCAACATTTCCGTGTCGCCCTTATTCCCTTTTTTGCGGCATTTTGCCTTCCTGTTTTTGCTCACCCA
GAAACGCTGGTGAAAGTAAAAGATGCTGAAGATCAGTTGGGTGCACGAGTGGGTTACATCGAACT
