>Addgene plasmid #83488 | pEEK1 | addgene partial sequence | sequence record 161447 | ccdb-rev 5'-ATATGCACCACCGGGTAAAG-3'
GCCCGGGCGTGTCAATAATATCACTCTGTACATCCACAAACAGACGATAACGGCTCTCTCTTTTATAGGT
GTAAACCTTAAACTGCATTTCACCAGCCCCTGTTCTCGTCAGCAAAAGAGCCGTTCATTTCAATAAACCG
GGCGACCTCAGCCATCCCTTCCTGATTTTCCGCTTTCCAGCGTTCGGCACGCAGACGACGGGCTTCATTC
TGCATGGTTGCGCTTACCAGACCGGAGATATTGACATCATATATGCCTTGAGCAACTGATAGCTGTCGCT
GTCAACTGTCACTGTAATACGCTGCTTCATAGCATACCTCTTTTTGACATACTTCGGGTATACATATCAG
TATATATTCTTATACCGCAAAAATCAGCGCGCAAATACGCATACTGTTATCTGGCTTTTAGTAAGCCAGA
TCTGGTAGCGGAAGTTGGAGTCATCCTCAGTTCGAGAAGTAAACTAGTTACCGCGGC
